>Addgene plasmid #212757 | YIp211-CUP1-NUbo-E3(63) I227A-VSV | addgene full sequence | sequence record 420173 | Addgene NGS Result
TCTTCCGCTTCCTCGCTCACTGACTCGCTGCGCTCGGTCGTTCGGCTGCGGCGAGCGGTATCAGCTCACT
CAAAGGCGGTAATACGGTTATCCACAGAATCAGGGGATAACGCAGGAAAGAACATGTGAGCAAAAGGCCA
GCAAAAGGCCAGGAACCGTAAAAAGGCCGCGTTGCTGGCGTTTTTCCATAGGCTCCGCCCCCCTGACGAG
CATCACAAAAATCGACGCTCAAGTCAGAGGTGGCGAAACCCGACAGGACTATAAAGATACCAGGCGTTTC
CCCCTGGAAGCTCCCTCGTGCGCTCTCCTGTTCCGACCCTGCCGCTTACCGGATACCTGTCCGCCTTTCT
CCCTTCGGGAAGCGTGGCGCTTTCTCATAGCTCACGCTGTAGGTATCTCAGTTCGGTGTAGGTCGTTCGC
TCCAAGCTGGGCTGTGTGCACGAACCCCCCGTTCAGCCCGACCGCTGCGCCTTATCCGGTAACTATCGTC
TTGAGTCCAACCCGGTAAGACACGACTTATCGCCACTGGCAGCAGCCACTGGTAACAGGATTAGCAGAGC
GAGGTATGTAGGCGGTGCTACAGAGTTCTTGAAGTGGTGGCCTAACTACGGCTACACTAGAAGAACAGTA
TTTGGTATCTGCGCTCTGCTGAAGCCAGTTACCTTCGGAAAAAGAGTTGGTAGCTCTTGATCCGGCAAAC
AAACCACCGCTGGTAGCGGTGGTTTTTTTGTTTGCAAGCAGCAGATTACGCGCAGAAAAAAAGGATCTCA
AGAAGATCCTTTGATCTTTTCTACGGGGTCTGACGCTCAGTGGAACGAAAACTCACGTTAAGGGATTTTG
GTCATGAGATTATCAAAAAGGATCTTCACCTAGATCCTTTTAAATTAAAAATGAAGTTTTAAATCAATCT
AAAGTATATATGAGTAAACTTGGTCTGACAGTTACCAATGCTTAATCAGTGAGGCACCTATCTCAGCGAT
CTGTCTATTTCGTTCATCCATAGTTGCCTGACTCCCCGTCGTGTAGATAACTACGATACGGGAGGGCTTA
CCATCTGGCCCCAGTGCTGCAATGATACCGCGAGACCCACGCTCACCGGCTCCAGATTTATCAGCAATAA
ACCAGCCAGCCGGAAGGGCCGAGCGCAGAAGTGGTCCTGCAACTTTATCCGCCTCCATCCAGTCTATTAA
TTGTTGCCGGGAAGCTAGAGTAAGTAGTTCGCCAGTTAATAGTTTGCGCAACGTTGTTGCCATTGCTACA
GGCATCGTGGTGTCACGCTCGTCGTTTGGTATGGCTTCATTCAGCTCCGGTTCCCAACGATCAAGGCGAG
TTACATGATCCCCCATGTTGTGCAAAAAAGCGGTTAGCTCCTTCGGTCCTCCGATCGTTGTCAGAAGTAA
GTTGGCCGCAGTGTTATCACTCATGGTTATGGCAGCACTGCATAATTCTCTTACTGTCATGCCATCCGTA
AGATGCTTTTCTGTGACTGGTGAGTACTCAACCAAGTCATTCTGAGAATAGTGTATGCGGCGACCGAGTT
GCTCTTGCCCGGCGTCAATACGGGATAATACCGCGCCACATAGCAGAACTTTAAAAGTGCTCATCATTGG
AAAACGTTCTTCGGGGCGAAAACTCTCAAGGATCTTACCGCTGTTGAGATCCAGTTCGATGTAACCCACT
CGTGCACCCAACTGATCTTCAGCATCTTTTACTTTCACCAGCGTTTCTGGGTGAGCAAAAACAGGAAGGC
AAAATGCCGCAAAAAAGGGAATAAGGGCGACACGGAAATGTTGAATACTCATACTCTTCCTTTTTCAATA
TTATTGAAGCATTTATCAGGGTTATTGTCTCATGAGCGGATACATATTTGAATGTATTTAGAAAAATAAA
CAAATAGGGGTTCCGCGCACATTTCCCCGAAAAGTGCCACCTGACGTCTAAGAAACCATTATTATCATGA
CATTAACCTATAAAAATAGGCGTATCACGAGGCCAGCTTTTCAATTCATCATTTTTTTTTTATTCTTTTT
TTTGATTTCGGTTTCCTTGAAATTTTTTTGATTCGGTAATCTCCGAACAGAAGGAAGAACGAAGGAAGGA
GCACAGACTTAGATTGGTATATATACGCATATGTAGTGTTGAAGAAACATGAAATTGCCCAGTATTCTTA
ACCCAACTGCACAGAACAAAAACATGCAGGAAACGAAGATAAATCATGTCGAAAGCTACATATAAGGAAC
GTGCTGCTACTCATCCTAGTCCTGTTGCTGCCAAGCTATTTAATATCATGCACGAAAAGCAAACAAACTT
GTGTGCTTCATTGGATGTTCGTACCACCAAGGAATTACTGGAGTTAGTTGAAGCATTAGGTCCCAAAATT
TGTTTACTAAAAACACATGTGGATATCTTGACTGATTTTTCCATGGAGGGCACAGTTAAGCCGCTAAAGG
CATTATCCGCCAAGTACAATTTTTTACTCTTCGAAGACAGAAAATTTGCTGACATTGGTAATACAGTCAA
ATTGCAGTACTCTGCGGGTGTATACAGAATAGCAGAATGGGCAGACATTACGAATGCACACGGTGTGGTG
GGCCCAGGTATTGTTAGCGGTTTGAAGCAGGCGGCAGAAGAAGTAACAAAGGAACCTAGAGGCCTTTTGA
TGTTAGCAGAATTGTCATGCAAGGGCTCCCTATCTACTGGAGAATATACTAAGGGTACTGTTGACATTGC
GAAGAGCGACAAAGATTTTGTTATCGGCTTTATTGCTCAAAGAGACATGGGTGGAAGAGATGAAGGTTAC
GATTGGTTGATTATGACACCCGGTGTGGGTTTAGATGACAAGGGAGACGCATTGGGTCAACAGTATAGAA
CCGTGGATGATGTGGTCTCTACAGGATCTGACATTATTATTGTTGGAAGAGGACTATTTGCAAAGGGAAG
GGATGCTAAGGTAGAGGGTGAACGTTACAGAAAAGCAGGCTGGGAAGCATATTTGAGAAGATGCGGCCAG
CAAAACTAAAAAACTGTATTATAAGTAAATGCATGTATACTAAACTCACAAATTAGAGCTTCAATTTAAT
TATATCAGTTATTACCCGCCCTTTCGTCTCGCGCGTTTCGGTGATGACGGTGAAAACCTCTGACACATGC
AGCTCCCGGAGACGGTCACAGCTTGTCTGTAAGCGGATGCCGGGAGCAGACAAGCCCGTCAGGGCGCGTC
AGCGGGTGTTGGCGGGTGTCGGGGCTGGCTTAACTATGCGGCATCAGAGCAGATTGTACTGAGAGTGCAC
CATATGCGGTGTGAAATACCGCACAGATGCGTAAGGAGAAAATACCGCATCAGGCGCCATTCGCCATTCA
GGCTGCGCAACTGTTGGGAAGGGCGATCGGTGCGGGCCTCTTCGCTATTACGCCAGCTGGCGAAAGGGGG
ATGTGCTGCAAGGCGATTAAGTTGGGTAACGCCAGGGTTTTCCCAGTCACGACGTTGTAAAACGACGGCC
AGTGAATTCGAGCTCCCATTACCGACATTTGGGCGCTATACGTGCATATGTTCATGTATGTATCTGTATT
TAAAACACTTTTGTATTATTTTTCCTCATATATGTGTATAGGTTTATACGGATGATTTAATTATTACTTC
ACCACCCTTTATTTCAGGCTGATATCTTAGCCTTGTTACTAGTTAGAAAAAGACATTTTTGCTGTCAGTC
ACTGTCAAGAGATTCTTTTGCTGGCATTTCTTCTAGAAGCAAAAAGAGCGATGCGTCTTTTCCGCTGAAC
CGTTCCAGCAAAAAAGACTACCAACGCAATATGGATTGTCAGAATCATATAAAAGAGAAGCAAATAACTC
CTTGTCTTGTATCAATTGCATTATAATATCTTCTTGTTAGTGCAATATCATATAGAAGTCATCGAAATAG
ATATTAAGAAAAACAAACTGTAACGGATCAATGCAGATTTTCGTCAAGACTTTGACCGGTAAAACCGCAA
CATTGGAAGTTGAATCTTCCGATACCATCGACAACGTTAAGTCGAAAATTCAAGACAAGGAAGGGATCCC
TGGGTCTGGGGCTTACCCATACGATGTTCCTGACTATGCGGGGAATGGTATCCTCTGGCATGAGATGTGG
CATGAAGGCCTGGAAGAGGCATCTCGTTTGTACTTTGGGGAAAGGAACGTGAAAGGCATGTTTGAGGTGC
TGGAGCCCTTGCATGCTATGATGGAACGGGGCCCCCAGACTCTGAAGGAAACATCCTTTAATCAGGCCTA
TGGTCGAGATTTAATGGAGGCCCAAGAGTGGTGCAGGAAGTACATGAAATCAGGGAATGTCAAGGACCTC
CTCCAAGCCTGGGACCTCTATTATCATGTGTTCCGACGAATCTCAAAGACTAGCGAATTGAATCTACTAG
TATCCTCCACCAACAGAGATGTACGACTATCGCAAACTTCGGTACCACCAAATGCACTTGCACTTTCTGC
ACCAGATAGCAACACTGATGAAGACGCGGAAATCCTGGAAGATTCGGTAGATCAATCCGGTACGGCATGC
AGGAGCGAAGAAAGTTCACAAAACGAGGAGGATCACTTCTGCCCTATTTGTAACTCAGATCTCACACAGT
TTCCTGATGAAGAAGAGACCAGAAAGCACGTAGAGGATTGCATACAGAGAGCTGAAAATGCCCAACAACA
TACGAATACGTCAGATGCAGCAGATGACTCCGTAAAAGAAAGCCCTGCCTTTCAAAATAGAATGTTAGTG
TACAAGATATCGCCTAATACAACAGATAATGCAATTAAGGAGTGCCCGGCGTGTTTTGAGAATATGGAAC
CCGGTGAGAAAGTTGGGAGACTAGAATGCTTGTGTGTTTTCCATTATAAGTGTATTAAGAACTGGTTTCA
CAAAAGGGCGCAAATGACTGCAGCCCAGAAGGGAAATGGACATGCTTTTGTTAAAAGGAACTTTTGTCCT
TTCCATGATGCCGTATTTTTAATTAATTATACTGACATAGAAATGAACAGATTGGGAAAGTAGCTGCAGC
CAAGCTAATTCCGGGCGAATTTCTTATGATTTATGATTTTTATTATTAAATAAGTTATAAAAAAAATAAG
TGTATACAAATTTTAAAGTGACTCTTAGGTTTTAAAACGAAAATTCTTATTCTTGAGTAACTCTTTCCTG
TAGGTCAGGTTGCTTTCTCAGGTATAGCATGAGGTCGCTCTTATTGACCACACCTCTACCGGCATGCAAG
CTTGGCGTAATCATGGTCATAGCTGTTTCCTGTGTGAAATTGTTATCCGCTCACAATTCCACACAACATA
CGAGCCGGAAGCATAAAGTGTAAAGCCTGGGGTGCCTAATGAGTGAGCTAACTCACATTAATTGCGTTGC
GCTCACTGCCCGCTTTCCAGTCGGGAAACCTGTCGTGCCAGCTGCATTAATGAATCGGCCAACGCGCGGG
GAGAGGCGGTTTGCGTATTGGGCGC
Features (pLannotate 1.2.2; 18 found; start..end, strand, type, name):
    183..771     -  rep_origin     ori: high-copy-number ColE1/pMB1/pBR322/pUC origin of replication
    942..1802    -  CDS            AmpR: β-lactamase; bla; confers resistance to ampicillin, carbenicillin, and related antibiotics
   1803..1907    -  promoter       AmpR promoter: bla
   2000..2215    +  promoter       URA3 promoter: S. cerevisiae URA3
   2216..3019    +  CDS            URA3: orotidine-5'-phosphate decarboxylase, required for uracil biosynthesis; S. cerevisiae URA3; yeast auxotrophic marker, counterselectable with 5-fluoroorotic acid (5-FOA)
   3108..3143    +  CDS            rop (fragment): Rop protein, which maintains plasmids at low copy number; rop
   3245..3344    +  misc_feature   bom (fragment): basis of mobility region from pBR322
   3350..3507    -  CDS            lacZα (fragment): LacZα fragment of β-galactosidase; lacZ fragment
   3679..3913    +  promoter       CUP1 promoter: S. cerevisiae CUP1; inducible metallothionein promoter, regulated by Cu2+
   3951..4061    +  CDS            ubiquitin (fragment): Saccharomyces cerevisiae ubiquitin
   4074..4102    +  CDS            3xHA (fragment): three tandem HA epitope tags
   4110..4388    +  CDS            FRB*: T2098L mutant of FKBP-rapamycin binding domain of human FRAP binds synthetic ligands such as AP21967
   4398..4988    +  CDS            PIB1 (fragment): PIB1_YEAST - Experimental evidence at protein level: Swiss-Prot protein existence level 1. Functions as an E3 ubiquitin-protein ligase. Binds phospholipid vesicles containing phosphatidylinositol 3-phosphate. From Saccharomyces cerevisiae (strain ATCC 204508 / S288c) (Baker's yeast).
   5055..5242    +  terminator     ADH1 terminator: S. cerevisiae ADH1; transcription terminator for the S. cerevisiae alcohol dehydrogenase 1 (ADH1) gene
   5290..5306    -  protein_bind   lac operator: The lac repressor binds to the lac operator to inhibit transcription in E. coli. This inhibition can be relieved by adding lactose or isopropyl-β-D-thiogalactopyranoside (IPTG). lac repressor encoded by lacI
   5314..5344    -  promoter       lac promoter: promoter for the E. coli lac operon
   5359..5380    -  protein_bind   CAP binding site: CAP binding activates transcription in the presence of cAMP. E. coli catabolite activator protein
   5393..5485    -  CDS            lacI (fragment): lac repressor; lacI; The lac repressor binds to the lac operator to inhibit transcription in E. coli. This inhibition can be relieved by adding lactose or isopropyl-β-D-thiogalactopyranoside (IPTG).
