[The description below was written by a language model from this plasmid's Addgene catalogue record and pLannotate feature annotations shown in this document.]
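Description:
YIp211-CUP1-NUbo-E3(63) I227A-VSV is a 5,485-nt yeast integrative expression plasmid built on the YIplac211 backbone. It has no yeast origin of replication or centromere in the annotated features, so it is maintained in Saccharomyces cerevisiae only after integration into the genome. Transformants are selected through the URA3 marker, which is driven by its own promoter and can be counterselected with 5-FOA. In E. coli the plasmid replicates at high copy from a ColE1/pUC-type origin and is selected with ampicillin via β-lactamase. Fragments of lacZα, the lac promoter and operator, lacI, rop and bom are remnants of the cloning backbone.

The expression cassette lies between the copper-inducible CUP1 metallothionein promoter and the ADH1 terminator. The annotated reading frame begins with a yeast ubiquitin fragment, which corresponds to the N-terminal "NUbo" fusion named in the record. This is followed by a partial HA epitope match and the FRB* domain, the T2098L variant of the human FRAP rapamycin-binding domain. Next comes a fragment of the yeast E3 ubiquitin ligase Pib1 carrying the I227A substitution. The record lists a C-terminal VSV tag, but the feature table does not annotate it.

The construct belongs to the Ubiquiton system for inducible, linkage-specific polyubiquitylation. The FRB* domain implies that the engineered E3(63) ligase can be recruited by chemically induced dimerization, although the record does not describe the partner component. The I227A mutant, made by site-directed mutagenesis, is recorded as having reduced E3(63) activity. This suggests a role as a lower-activity variant or control alongside the unmutated ligase, though the record does not state that use explicitly.
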