Addgene plasmid #212757: YIp211-CUP1-NUbo-E3(63) I227A-VSV
Purpose: Copper-inducible expression of NUbo-E3(63) I227A-VSV in budding yeast, reduced activity of E3(63)
Depositing lab: Helle Ulrich. Depositing organization: Institut fuer Molekulare Biologie (IMB Mainz). Publication: Ubiquiton-An inducible, linkage-specific polyubiquitylation tool. Renz C, Asimaki E, Meister C, Albanese V, Petriukov K, Krapoth NC, Wegmann S, Wollscheid HP, Wong RP, Fulzele A, Chen JX, Leon S, Ulrich HD. Mol Cell. 2024 Jan 18;84(2):386-400.e11. doi: 10.1016/j.molcel.2023.11.016. Epub 2023 Dec 15. PubMed 38103558.
Backbone
  Vector backbone: YIplac211
  Vector type: Yeast Expression ; integrative vector
  Selectable markers: URA3
Growth in bacteria
  Bacterial resistance: Ampicillin, 100 μg/mL
  Growth temperature: 37°C
  Growth strain: Top10
  Copy number: High Copy
Gene/Insert
  Gene/Insert name: E3(63) I227A
  Species: H. sapiens (human), S. cerevisiae (budding yeast)
  Mutation: Pib1(I227A)
  Promoter: CUP1
  Tag / fusion protein: NUbo (N terminal on insert); VSV (C terminal on insert)
  Cloning method: Unknown
Terms and licenses: Academic/Nonprofit Terms; Industry Terms: Not Available to Industry
Depositor comments: pHU4727; cloning method: site-directed mutagenesis
How to cite: YIp211-CUP1-NUbo-E3(63) I227A-VSV was a gift from Helle Ulrich (Addgene plasmid # 212757 ; http://n2t.net/addgene:212757 ; RRID:Addgene_212757)
